>Addgene plasmid #50460 | pAAV-EF1a-DIO-hM3D(Gq)-mCherry | addgene full sequence | sequence record 182307 | Addgene NGS Result
CCTGCAGGCAGCTGCGCGCTCGCTCGCTCACTGAGGCCGCCCGGGCGTCGGGCGACCTTTGGTCGCCCGG
CCTCAGTGAGCGAGCGAGCGCGCAGAGAGGGAGTGGCCAACTCCATCACTAGGGGTTCCTGCGGCCGCAC
GCGTAAGCTTTGCAAAGATGGATAAAGTTTTAAACAGAGAGGAATCTTTGCAGCTAATGGACCTTCTAGG
TCTTGAAAGGAGTGGGAATTGGCTCCGGTGCCCGTCAGTGGGCAGAGCGCACATCGCCCACAGTCCCCGA
GAAGTTGGGGGGAGGGGTCGGCAATTGAACCGGTGCCTAGAGAAGGTGGCGCGGGGTAAACTGGGAAAGT
GATGTCGTGTACTGGCTCCGCCTTTTTCCCGAGGGTGGGGGAGAACCGTATATAAGTGCAGTAGTCGCCG
TGAACGTTCTTTTTCGCAACGGGTTTGCCGCCAGAACACAGGTAAGTGCCGTGTGTGGTTCCCGCGGGCC
TGGCCTCTTTACGGGTTATGGCCCTTGCGTGCCTTGAATTACTTCCACCTGGCTGCAGTACGTGATTCTT
GATCCCGAGCTTCGGGTTGGAAGTGGGTGGGAGAGTTCGAGGCCTTGCGCTTAAGGAGCCCCTTCGCCTC
GTGCTTGAGTTGAGGCCTGGCCTGGGCGCTGGGGCCGCCGCGTGCGAATCTGGTGGCACCTTCGCGCCTG
TCTCGCTGCTTTCGATAAGTCTCTAGCCATTTAAAATTTTTGATGACCTGCTGCGACGCTTTTTTTCTGG
CAAGATAGTCTTGTAAATGCGGGCCAAGATCTGCACACTGGTATTTCGGTTTTTGGGGCCGCGGGCGGCG
ACGGGGCCCGTGCGTCCCAGCGCACATGTTCGGCGAGGCGGGGCCTGCGAGCGCGGCCACCGAGAATCGG
ACGGGGGTAGTCTCAAGCTGGCCGGCCTGCTCTGGTGCCTGGCCTCGCGCCGCCGTGTATCGCCCCGCCC
TGGGCGGCAAGGCTGGCCCGGTCGGCACCAGTTGCGTGAGCGGAAAGATGGCCGCTTCCCGGCCCTGCTG
CAGGGAGCTCAAAATGGAGGACGCGGCGCTCGGGAGAGCGGGCGGGTGAGTCACCCACACAAAGGAAAAG
GGCCTTTCCGTCCTCAGCCGTCGCTTCATGTGACTCCACGGAGTACCGGGCGCCGTCCAGGCACCTCGAT
TAGTTCTCGAGCTTTTGGAGTACGTCGTCTTTAGGTTGGGGGGAGGGGTTTTATGCGATGGAGTTTCCCC
ACACTGAGTGGGTGGAGACTGAAGTTAGGCCAGCTTGGCACTTGATGTAATTCTCCTTGGAATTTGCCCT
TTTTGAGTTTGGATCTTGGTTCATTCTCAAGCCTCAGACAGTGGTTCAAAGTTTTTTTCTTCCATTTCAG
GTGTCGTGAGGTACCGGATCCTCTAGAGTCGACTCCGGAATAACTTCGTATAGGATACTTTATACGAAGT
TATGCAGAATGGTAGCTGGATTGTAGCTGCTATTAGCAATATGAAACCTCTTAATAACTTCGTATAGCAT
ACATTATACGAAGTTATGGCGCGCCTTACTTGTACAGCTCGTCCATGCCGCCGGTGGAGTGGCGGCCCTC
GGCGCGTTCGTACTGTTCCACGATGGTGTAGTCCTCGTTGTGGGAGGTGATGTCCAACTTGATGTTGACG
TTGTAGGCGCCGGGCAGCTGCACGGGCTTCTTGGCCTTGTAGGTGGTCTTGACCTCAGCGTCGTAGTGGC
CGCCGTCCTTCAGCTTCAGCCTCTGCTTGATCTCGCCCTTCAGGGCGCCGTCCTCGGGGTACATCCGCTC
GGAGGAGGCCTCCCAGCCCATGGTCTTCTTCTGCATTACGGGGCCGTCGGAGGGGAAGTTGGTGCCGCGC
AGCTTCACCTTGTAGATGAACTCGCCGTCCTGCAGGGAGGAGTCCTGGGTCACGGTCACCACGCCGCCGT
CCTCGAAGTTCATCACGCGCTCCCACTTGAAGCCCTCGGGGAAGGACAGCTTCAAGTAGTCGGGGATGTC
GGCGGGGTGCTTCACGTAGGCCTTGGAGCCGTACATGAACTGAGGGGACAGGATGTCCCAGGCGAAGGGC
AGGGGGCCACCCTTGGTCACCTTCAGCTTGGCGGTCTGGGTGCCCTCGTAGGGGCGGCCCTCGCCCTCGC
CCTCGATCTCGAACTCGTGGCCGTTCACGGAGCCCTCCATGTGCACCTTGAAGCGCATGAACTCCTTGAT
GATGGCCATGTTATCCTCCTCGCCCTTGCTCACCATGGTGGCGACCGGGGGATCCTTCAAGGCCTGCTCG
GGTGCGCGCTTGTGAAAAATGACCGACTGTCTCTGCTGGTACTGCTGCTTGCGCCTCTTTTTTTTGTCAC
ACTGGCACAGCAGCAGCATCTTGAAAGTGGTTCTGAATGTTTTGTTGCACAGAGCATAGCACACGGGGTT
CACGGTGCTGTTGATGTAGCACAGCCAGTAGCCCAGATTCCAAAAGGTTTTGGGTATGCAGCTGTCACAA
AAGGTGTTCACCAGAACCATGATGTTGTATGGGGTCCAAGTGATGATGAAGGCAAGCAAGATCGCACTGA
GGGTCTGGGCCGCTTTCTTCTCCTTGACCAGGGACATCCTTTTCCGCTTAGTGATCTGACTTCTGGTCTT
CAGAGCAAACCTCTTGGCCAGAGTGGCTTCCTTGAAGGACAGAGGTAGAGTGGCCGTGCTCTTACCCACT
GAGGAGTTGACGTCAGAAGTCTTAGCTGTGTCCACGGCTGACTCTAGCTGGATGGGAAGCTTGGAGAAGC
TTTTTGGAAAACTGCCTCCATCGTCCACGCTCTTCTGGGCCTGCAGCTTGTCGGCTTTCCTCTCCAAGTC
CACCATCCCCAGCTCCTCCTCAGGCACCTGCAGGTTGTCCGATGAGGGTAACTTGGTGGAGTTGAGGATG
GTGCTGTGACCCGGAAGCTTGAGCACGATGGAGTAGATGGCTCTCGTCTCGGAGCCAATGTCCTCCTCGT
CGGAGGAGGCGGAGTTCTCCAGGGAGGCAGCAGCATCATTGTTGTTCCAACTGTCACTGCTGCTGTGGTC
TTGGTCCATCTGCTCGGAGCTGGGTTTCCAGCTCTTGGTTGTGAACCAGAAGTGGCAGCGGCCATACTTC
CTCCTGTTGGAGCGTTTCATGCTTTGCTGTTGAAGTTCGTAACTGCTGCAGCTTCGAGAACTGCCCGTGG
GGTGGACAAAGTTTTCTGTCTCTGCCTCTGTCCCAGAGGCTTGCAGGCCAGCAAGCTCTTTGGTACGCTT
TTCAGTTTCCTTATAGATCCTCCAGTATAAAATAGTCATAATGGTGACAGGCATATAAAAACCAGCGATG
GCTGTGCCAAAAGTAATGGTGGGCTCACTGAGGAACTGAATGAAGCACTCTCCCGGAGGCACAGTTCTCT
TTCCAACAAAGTATTGCCAGAACAAGATGGCAGGAGCCCAAAGGACAAAGGAGATGACCCAAGCCAGACC
GATCATCACACCGGCTCTCTTTGTTGTTCGTTTGGCTCGGTACGTGAGCGGCCTCGTGATGGAAAAGTAT
CTGTCAAAGCTGATGACCAGAAGATTCATAACAGAGGCATTGCTGGCTACGCAGTCAATGGCAAGCCAGA
GGTCACAGGCCAAGTTCCCTAAGGCCCATCGATTCATGATGATGTAGGTCGTAAACAGATTCATTGAAAT
GACCCCGATAATCAGATCGGCACAGGCCAGGCTTAAGAGGAAGTAGTTGTTGACCGTCTTCAGCTGCTTG
TTGACCTTAAATGACACAATTACCAGGATGTTGCCGATGATGGTCACCAAGGCCAGGATGCCCGTTAAGA
AAGCGATGAAGACCACTTGCCAGACGGTATGACCTCCCAGAGGGTCATCGGTGGTACCGTCTGGAGAGGA
GAAATTGCCAGCTGCTCGAGAAACATTGTAGCTGCCGAAATGAGTGACGGTTCCCGGGGGCAGCCCTGCA
TCGGAGGGGCTGTGTATCCAGGAGGAGCTGATGTTTGGAAACAAAGGCGAGGTTGTACTGTTATTGTGCA
AGGTCATGGTGGCGCTAGCATAACTTCGTATAAAGTATCCTATACGAAGTTATTTGCCTTAACCCAGAAA
TTATCACTGTTATTCTTTAGAATGGTGCAAAGAATAACTTCGTATAATGTATGCTATACGAAGTTATGAA
TTCGATATCAAGCTTATCGATAATCAACCTCTGGATTACAAAATTTGTGAAAGATTGACTGGTATTCTTA
ACTATGTTGCTCCTTTTACGCTATGTGGATACGCTGCTTTAATGCCTTTGTATCATGCTATTGCTTCCCG
TATGGCTTTCATTTTCTCCTCCTTGTATAAATCCTGGTTGCTGTCTCTTTATGAGGAGTTGTGGCCCGTT
GTCAGGCAACGTGGCGTGGTGTGCACTGTGTTTGCTGACGCAACCCCCACTGGTTGGGGCATTGCCACCA
CCTGTCAGCTCCTTTCCGGGACTTTCGCTTTCCCCCTCCCTATTGCCACGGCGGAACTCATCGCCGCCTG
CCTTGCCCGCTGCTGGACAGGGGCTCGGCTGTTGGGCACTGACAATTCCGTGGTGTTGTCGGGGAAATCA
TCGTCCTTTCCTTGGCTGCTCGCCTATGTTGCCACCTGGATTCTGCGCGGGACGTCCTTCTGCTACGTCC
CTTCGGCCCTCAATCCAGCGGACCTTCCTTCCCGCGGCCTGCTGCCGGCTCTGCGGCCTCTTCCGCGTCT
TCGCCTTCGCCCTCAGACGAGTCGGATCTCCCTTTGGGCCGCCTCCCCGCATCGATACCGAGCGCTGCTC
GAGAGATCTACGGGTGGCATCCCTGTGACCCCTCCCCAGTGCCTCTCCTGGCCCTGGAAGTTGCCACTCC
AGTGCCCACCAGCCTTGTCCTAATAAAATTAAGTTGCATCATTTTGTCTGACTAGGTGTCCTTCTATAAT
ATTATGGGGTGGAGGGGGGTGGTATGGAGCAAGGGGCAAGTTGGGAAGACAACCTGTAGGGCCTGCGGGG
TCTATTGGGAACCAAGCTGGAGTGCAGTGGCACAATCTTGGCTCACTGCAATCTCCGCCTCCTGGGTTCA
AGCGATTCTCCTGCCTCAGCCTCCCGAGTTGTTGGGATTCCAGGCATGCATGACCAGGCTCAGCTAATTT
TTGTTTTTTTGGTAGAGACGGGGTTTCACCATATTGGCCAGGCTGGTCTCCAACTCCTAATCTCAGGTGA
TCTACCCACCTTGGCCTCCCAAATTGCTGGGATTACAGGCGTGAACCACTGCTCCCTTCCCTGTCCTTCT
GATTTTGTAGGTAACCACGTGCGGACCGAGCGGCCGCAGGAACCCCTAGTGATGGAGTTGGCCACTCCCT
CTCTGCGCGCTCGCTCGCTCACTGAGGCCGGGCGACCAAAGGTCGCCCGACGCCCGGGCTTTGCCCGGGC
GGCCTCAGTGAGCGAGCGAGCGCGCAGCTGCCTGCAGGGGCGCCTGATGCGGTATTTTCTCCTTACGCAT
CTGTGCGGTATTTCACACCGCATA
[95 nt withheld, positions 5555-5649]
T
[46 nt withheld, positions 5651-5696]
C
[141 nt withheld, positions 5698-5838]
CCTTTGACGTTGGAGTCCACGTTCTTT
[37 nt withheld, positions 5866-5902]
ACTCTATCTCGGGCTATTCTTTTGATTTATAAGGGATTTTGCCGATTTCGGTCTATTGGTTAAAAAATGA
GCTGATTTAACAAAAATTTAACGCGAATTTTAACAAAATATTAACGTTTACAATTTTATGGTGCACTCTC
AGTACAATCTGCTCTGATGCCGCATAGTTAAGCCAGCCCCGACACCCGCCAACACCCGCTGACGCGCCCT
GACGGGCTTGTCTGCTCCCGGCATCCGCTTACAGACAAGCTGTGACCGTCTCCGGGAGCTGCATGTGTCA
GAGGTTTTCACCGTCATCACCGAAACGCGCGAGACGAAAGGGCCTCGTGATACGCCTATTTTTATAGGTT
AATGTCATGATAATAATGGTTTCTTAGACGTCAGGTGGCACTTTTCGGGGAAATGTGCGCGGAACCCCTA
TTTGTTTATTTTTCTAAATACATTCAAATATGTATCCGCTCATGAGACAATAACCCTGATAAATGCTTCA
ATAATATTGAAAAAGGAAGAGTATGAGTATTCAACATTTCCGTGTCGCCCTTATTCCCTTTTTTGCGGCA
TTTTGCCTTCCTGTTTTTGCTCACCCAGAAACGCTGGTGAAAGTAAAAGATGCTGAAGATCAGTTGGGTG
CACGAGTGGGTTACATCGAACTGGATCTCAACAGCGGTAAGATCCTTGAGAGTTTTCGCCCCGAAGAACG
TTTTCCAATGATGAGCACTTTTAAAGTTCTGCTATGTGGCGCGGTATTATCCCGTATTGACGCCGGGCAA
GAGCAACTCGGTCGCCGCATACACTATTCTCAGAATGACTTGGTTGAGTACTCACCAGTCACAGAAAAGC
ATCTTACGGATGGCATGACAGTAAGAGAATTATGCAGTGCTGCCATAACCATGAGTGATAACACTGCGGC
CAACTTACTTCTGACAACGATCGGAGGACCGAAGGAGCTAACCGCTTTTTTGCACAACATGGGGGATCAT
GTAACTCGCCTTGATCGTTGGGAACCGGAGCTGAATGAAGCCATACCAAACGACGAGCGTGACACCACGA
TGCCTGTAGCAATGGCAACAACGTTGCGCAAACTATTAACTGGCGAACTACTTACTCTAGCTTCCCGGCA
ACAATTAATAGACTGGATGGAGGCGGATAAAGTTGCAGGACCACTTCTGCGCTCGGCCCTTCCGGCTGGC
TGGTTTATTGCTGATAAATCTGGAGCCGGTGAGCGTGGGTCTCGCGGTATCATTGCAGCACTGGGGCCAG
ATGGTAAGCCCTCCCGTATCGTAGTTATCTACACGACGGGGAGTCAGGCAACTATGGATGAACGAAATAG
ACAGATCGCTGAGATAGGTGCCTCACTGATTAAGCATTGGTAACTGTCAGACCAAGTTTACTCATATATA
CTTTAGATTGATTTAAAACTTCATTTTTAATTTAAAAGGATCTAGGTGAAGATCCTTTTTGATAATCTCA
TGACCAAAATCCCTTAACGTGAGTTTTCGTTCCACTGAGCGTCAGACCCCGTAGAAAAGATCAAAGGATC
TTCTTGAGATCCTTTTTTTCTGCGCGTAATCTGCTGCTTGCAAACAAAAAAACCACCGCTACCAGCGGTG
GTTTGTTTGCCGGATCAAGAGCTACCAACTCTTTTTCCGAAGGTAACTGGCTTCAGCAGAGCGCAGATAC
CAAATACTGTTCTTCTAGTGTAGCCGTAGTTAGGCCACCACTTCAAGAACTCTGTAGCACCGCCTACATA
CCTCGCTCTGCTAATCCTGTTACCAGTGGCTGCTGCCAGTGGCGATAAGTCGTGTCTTACCGGGTTGGAC
TCAAGACGATAGTTACCGGATAAGGCGCAGCGGTCGGGCTGAACGGGGGGTTCGTGCACACAGCCCAGCT
TGGAGCGAACGACCTACACCGAACTGAGATACCTACAGCGTGAGCTATGAGAAAGCGCCACGCTTCCCGA
AGGGAGAAAGGCGGACAGGTATCCGGTAAGCGGCAGGGTCGGAACAGGAGAGCGCACGAGGGAGCTTCCA
GGGGGAAACGCCTGGTATCTTTATAGTCCTGTCGGGTTTCGCCACCTCTGACTTGAGCGTCGATTTTTGT
GATGCTCGTCAGGGGGGCGGAGCCTATGGAAAAACGCCAGCAACGCGGCCTTTTTACGGTTCCTGGCCTT
TTGCTGGCCTTTTGCTCACATGT
Features (pLannotate 1.2.2; 24 found; start..end, strand, type, name):
     12..39      +  repeat_region  AAV2 ITR (fragment): inverted terminal repeat of adeno-associated virus serotype 2 inverted
     68..95      +  repeat_region  AAV2 ITR (fragment): inverted terminal repeat of adeno-associated virus serotype 2 inverted
    158..224     +  CDS            small t antigen (fragment): SV40 (simian virus 40) small t antigen
    231..1409    +  promoter       EF-1α promoter: strong constitutive promoter for human elongation factor EF-1α
   1416..1433    +  misc_feature   MCS (fragment): pUC18/19 multiple cloning site
   1440..1473    +  protein_bind   lox2272: Cre-mediated recombination occurs in the 8-bp core sequence (GGATACTT). lox2272 sites are compatible with each other, but incompatible with loxP or loxN sites (Lee and Saito, 1988). Cre recombinase
   1474..1523    -  intron         β-globin intron (fragment): internally truncated intron from human β-globin
   1524..1557    +  protein_bind   loxP: Cre-mediated recombination occurs in the 8-bp core sequence (GCATACAT). Cre recombinase
   1569..2276    -  CDS            mCherry: mCherry is a basic (constitutively fluorescent) red fluorescent protein published in 2004, derived from Discosoma sp.. It is reported to be a very rapidly-maturing monomer with low acid sensitivity.
   2298..4067    -  CDS            CHRM3: ACM3_HUMAN - Experimental evidence at protein level: Swiss-Prot protein existence level 1. The muscarinic acetylcholine receptor mediates various cellular responses, including inhibition of adenylate cyclase, breakdown of phosphoinositides and modulation of potassium channels through the action of G proteins. Primary transducing effect is Pi turnover. From Homo sapiens (Human).
   4080..4113    -  protein_bind   lox2272: Cre-mediated recombination occurs in the 8-bp core sequence (GGATACTT). lox2272 sites are compatible with each other, but incompatible with loxP or loxN sites (Lee and Saito, 1988). Cre recombinase
   4114..4163    -  intron         β-globin intron (fragment): internally truncated intron from human β-globin
   4164..4197    -  protein_bind   loxP: Cre-mediated recombination occurs in the 8-bp core sequence (GCATACAT). Cre recombinase
   4198..4222    +  misc_feature   MCS (fragment): pBluescript multiple cloning site
   4222..4810    +  misc_feature   WPRE: woodchuck hepatitis virus posttranscriptional regulatory element
   4842..5318    +  polyA_signal   hGH poly(A) signal: human growth hormone polyadenylation signal
   5358..5498    +  repeat_region  AAV2 ITR: inverted terminal repeat of adeno-associated virus serotype 2 inverted
   5503..5554    -  misc_feature   bom (fragment): basis of mobility region from pBR322
   5573..6028    +  rep_origin     f1 ori (sequence partly withheld): f1 bacteriophage origin of replication; arrow indicates direction of (+) strand synthesis
   6029..6078    -  misc_feature   bom (fragment): basis of mobility region from pBR322
   6180..6215    -  CDS            rop (fragment): Rop protein, which maintains plasmids at low copy number; rop
   6310..6414    +  promoter       AmpR promoter: bla
   6415..7275    +  CDS            AmpR: β-lactamase; bla; confers resistance to ampicillin, carbenicillin, and related antibiotics
   7446..8034    +  rep_origin     ori: high-copy-number ColE1/pMB1/pBR322/pUC origin of replication
