[The description below was written by a language model from this plasmid's Addgene catalogue record and pLannotate feature annotations shown in this document.]
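Description:
pAAV-EF1a-DIO-hM3D(Gq)-mCherry is an adeno-associated virus transfer plasmid built on a pAAV backbone (about 8.1 kb in total) for Cre-dependent expression of the excitatory chemogenetic receptor hM3D(Gq). It is maintained in bacteria through a ColE1/pUC-type origin and selected with ampicillin via the β-lactamase gene; an f1 phage origin is also present. The catalogue lists it as low copy and propagated in a recombination-deficient strain, which is common practice for plasmids carrying repeat-prone AAV2 inverted terminal repeats. In the sequenced record the right-hand ITR is annotated intact, whereas the left-hand ITR is detected only as short fragments. This may reflect the difficulty of sequencing or annotating these hairpin structures rather than a true deletion.

Between the ITRs, the human EF-1α promoter drives a double-floxed inverted open reading frame (DIO) cassette. The insert is the human muscarinic M3 receptor (CHRM3) carrying the DREADD mutations, which the record defers to supplemental documents. It is fused at its C terminus to mCherry and sits in antisense orientation relative to the promoter. It is flanked by paired lox2272 and loxP sites arranged in opposing orientations. Without Cre, no functional transcript is produced. With Cre, recombination between compatible sites inverts the cassette and then excises one site of each pair, locking the coding sequence in the sense orientation. A WPRE enhances transcript stability and expression, and the human growth hormone polyadenylation signal terminates the transcript.

Packaged into AAV, the construct is typically used to restrict the Gq-coupled designer receptor, with red fluorescent labelling, to Cre-expressing cell populations. This allows ligand-controlled activation of Gq signalling in defined cells. It was generated under a programme that develops tools for understudied druggable proteins.
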