Addgene plasmid #50460: pAAV-EF1a-DIO-hM3D(Gq)-mCherry
Purpose: Double floxed Gq-coupled hM3D DREADD fused with mCherry under the control of EF1a promoter
Depositing lab: Bryan Roth. Depositing organization: University of North Carolina at Chapel Hill.
Backbone
  Vector backbone: pAAV
  Backbone size w/o insert (bp): 4818
  Total vector size (bp): 8105
  Vector type: AAV
Growth in bacteria
  Bacterial resistance: Ampicillin, 100 μg/mL
  Growth temperature: 37°C
  Growth strain: Stbl3
  Copy number: Low Copy
Gene/Insert
  Gene/Insert name: hM3D(Gq)-mCherry
  Species: H. sapiens (human)
  Insert size (bp): 2508
  Mutation: See supplemental documents for DREADD mutations
  Entrez Gene: CHRM3 (a.k.a. EGBRS, HM3, PBS, m3AChR)
  Promoter: EF1a
  Tag / fusion protein: mCherry (C terminal on insert)
  Cloning method: Restriction Enzyme; 5′ cloning site Asc I (not destroyed); 3′ cloning site Nhe I (not destroyed)
  Sequencing primers: 5′ TTTTTGAGTTTGGATCTTGG; 3′ GCATTAAAGCAGCGTATCCACATAGC
Terms and licenses: Academic/Nonprofit Terms; Industry Terms: Not Available to Industry
Depositor comments: These plasmids were generated as part of the Illuminating the Druggable Genome (IDG) program sponsored by the NIH Common Fund. The goal of this program is to identify, gather, and distribute information and resources for proteins that currently are not well-studied yet belong to commonly drug-targeted protein families: protein kinases, non-olfactory G-protein coupled receptors (GPCRs), and ion channels. The IDG program is designed to develop fundamental research tools for understudied proteins, elucidate their function, and disseminate the IDG-related resources and data to the greater scientific community.
How to cite: pAAV-EF1a-DIO-hM3D(Gq)-mCherry was a gift from Bryan Roth (Addgene plasmid # 50460 ; http://n2t.net/addgene:50460 ; RRID:Addgene_50460)
