>Addgene plasmid #50460 | pAAV-EF1a-DIO-hM3D(Gq)-mCherry | addgene partial sequence | sequence record 77696 | WPRE-R 5'-CATAGCGTAAAAGGAGCAACA-3'
ATTTTGTAATCCAGAGGTTGATTATCGATAAGCTTGATATCGAATTCATAACTTCGTATAGCATACATTA
TACGAAGTTATTCTTTGCACCATTCTAAAGAATAACAGTGATAATTTCTGGGTTAAGGCAAATAACTTCG
TATAGGATACTTTATACGAAGTTATGCTAGCGCCACCATGACCTTGCACAATAACAGTACAACCTCGCCT
TTGTTTCCAAACATCAGCTCCTCCTGGATACACAGCCCCTCCGATGCAGGGCTGCCCCCGGGAACCGTCA
CTCATTTCGGCAGCTACAATGTTTCTCGAGCAGCTGGCAATTTCTCCTCTCCAGACGGTACCACCGATGA
CCCTCTGGGAGGTCATACCGTCTGGCAAGTGGTCTTCATCGCTTTCTTAACGGGCATCCTGGCCTTGGTG
ACCATCATCGGCAACATCCTGGTAATTGTGTCATTTAAGGTCAACAAGCAGCTGAAGACGGTCAACAACT
ACTTCCTCTTAAGCCTGGCCTGTGCCGATCTGATTATCGGGGTCATTTCAATGAATCTGTTTACGACCTA
CATCATCATGAATCGATGGGCCTTAGGGAACTTGGCCTGTGACCTCTGGCTTGCCATTGACTGCGTAGCC
AGCAATGCCTCTGTTATGAATCTTCTGGTCATCAGCTTTGACAGATACTTTTCCATCACGAGGCCGCTCA
CGTACCGAGCCAAACGAACAACAAAGAGAGCCGGTGTGATGATCGGTCTGGCTTGGGTCATCTCCTTTGT
CCTTTGGGCTCCTGCCATCTTGTTCTGGCAATACTTTGTTGGAAAGAGAACTGTGCCTCCGGGAGAGTGC
TTCATTCAGTTCCTCAGTGAGCCCACCATTACTTTTGGCACAGCCATCGCTGGTTTTTATATGCCTGTCA
CCATTATGACTATTTTATACTG
