>Addgene plasmid #50460 | pAAV-EF1a-DIO-hM3D(Gq)-mCherry | addgene partial sequence | sequence record 77756 | Ef1a-Fwd
GTCGTGAGGTACCGGATCCTCTAGAGTCGACTCCGGAATAACTTCGTATAGGATACTTTATACGAAGTTA
TGCAGAATGGTAGCTGGATTGTAGCTGCTATTAGCAATATGAAACCTCTTAATAACTTCGTATAGCATAC
ATTATACGAAGTTATGGCGCGCCTTACTTGTACAGCTCGTCCATGCCGCCGGTGGAGTGGCGGCCCTCGG
CGCGTTCGTACTGTTCCACGATGGTGTAGTCCTCGTTGTGGGAGGTGATGTCCAACTTGATGTTGACGTT
GTAGGCGCCGGGCAGCTGCACGGGCTTCTTGGCCTTGTAGGTGGTCTTGACCTCAGCGTCGTAGTGGCCG
CCGTCCTTCAGCTTCAGCCTCTGCTTGATCTCGCCCTTCAGGGCGCCGTCCTCGGGGTACATCCGCTCGG
AGGAGGCCTCCCAGCCCATGGTCTTCTTCTGCATTACGGGGCCGTCGGAGGGGAAGTTGGTGCCGCGCAG
CTTCACCTTGTAGATGAACTCGCCGTCCTGCAGGGAGGAGTCCTGGGTCACGGTCACCACGCCGCCGTCC
TCGAAGTTCATCACGCGCTCCCACTTGAAGCCCTCGGGGAAGGACAGCTTCAAGTAGTCGGGGATGTCGG
CGGGGTGCTTCACGTAGGCCTTGGAGCCGTACATGAACTGAGGGGACAGGATGTCCCAGGCGAAGGGCAG
GGGGCCACCCTTGGTCACCTTCAGCTTGGCGGTCTGGGTGCCCTCGTAGGGGCGGCCCTCGCCCTCGCCC
TCGATCTCGAACTCGTGGCCGTTCACGGAGCCCTCCATGTGCACCTTGAAGCGCATGAACTCCTTGATGA
TGGCCATGTTATCCTCCTCGC
